>Addgene plasmid #174888 | UIMLx2 | addgene full sequence | sequence record 345354 | Addgene NGS Result
CCTAATGAGTGAGCTAACTTACATTAATTGCGTTGCGCTCACTGCCCGCTTTCCAGTCGGGAAACCTGTC
GTGCCAGCTGCATTAATGAATCGGCCAACGCGCGGGGAGAGGCGGTTTGCGTATTGGGCGCCAGGGTGGT
TTTTCTTTTCACCAGTGAGACGGGCAACAGCTGATTGCCCTTCACCGCCTGGCCCTGAGAGAGTTGCAGC
AAGCGGTCCACGCTGGTTTGCCCCAGCAGGCGAAAATCCTGTTTGATGGTGGTTAACGGCGGGATATAAC
ATGAGCTGTCTTCGGTATCGTCGTATCCCACTACCGAGATATCCGCACCAACGCGCAGCCCGGACTCGGT
AATGGCGCGCATTGCGCCCAGCGCCATCTGATCGTTGGCAACCAGCATCGCAGTGGGAACGATGCCCTCA
TTCAGCATTTGCATGGTTTGTTGAAAACCGGACATGGCACTCCAGTCGCCTTCCCGTTCCGCTATCGGCT
GAATTTGATTGCGAGTGAGATATTTATGCCAGCCAGCCAGACGCAGACGCGCCGAGACAGAACTTAATGG
GCCCGCTAACAGCGCGATTTGCTGGTGACCCAATGCGACCAGATGCTCCACGCCCAGTCGCGTACCGTCT
TCATGGGAGAAAATAATACTGTTGATGGGTGTCTGGTCAGAGACATCAAGAAATAACGCCGGAACATTAG
TGCAGGCAGCTTCCACAGCAATGGCATCCTGGTCATCCAGCGGATAGTTAATGATCAGCCCACTGACGCG
TTGCGCGAGAAGATTGTGCACCGCCGCTTTACAGGCTTCGACGCCGCTTCGTTCTACCATCGACACCACC
ACGCTGGCACCCAGTTGATCGGCGCGAGATTTAATCGCCGCGACAATTTGCGACGGCGCGTGCAGGGCCA
GACTGGAGGTGGCAACGCCAATCAGCAACGACTGTTTGCCCGCCAGTTGTTGTGCCACGCGGTTGGGAAT
GTAATTCAGCTCCGCCATCGCCGCTTCCACTTTTTCCCGCGTTTTCGCAGAAACGTGGCTGGCCTGGTTC
ACCACGCGGGAAACGGTCTGATAAGAGACACCGGCATACTCTGCGACATCGTATAACGTTACTGGTTTCA
CATTCACCACCCTGAATTGACTCTCTTCCGGGCGCTATCATGCCATACCGCGAAAGGTTTTGCGCCATTC
GATGGTGTCCGGGATCTCGACGCTCTCCCTTATGCGACTCCTGCATTAGGAAGCAGCCCAGTAGTAGGTT
GAGGCCGTTGAGCACCGCCGCCGCAAGGAATGGTGCATGCAAGGAGATGGCGCCCAACAGTCCCCCGGCC
ACGGGGCCTGCCACCATACCCACGCCGAAACAAGCGCTCATGAGCCCGAAGTGGCGAGCCCGATCTTCCC
CATCGGTGATGTCGGCGATATAGGCGCCAGCAACCGCACCTGTGGCGCCGGTGATGCCGGCCACGATGCG
TCTGGCGTAGAGGATCGAGATCTCGATCCCGCGAAATTAATACGACTCACTATAGGGGAATTGTGAGCGG
ATAACAATTCCCCTCTAGAAATAATTTTGTTTAACTTTAAGAAGGAGATATACCATGGGCGGTCTGAACG
ACATCTTCGAGGCTCAGAAAATCGAATGGCACGAAAGCAGCCATCATCATCATCATCACAGCAGCGGCCT
GGTGCCGCGCGGCAGCCATATGTCGGACTCAGAAGTCAATCAAGAAGCTAAGCCAGAGGTCAAGCCAGAA
GTCAAGCCTGAGACTCACATCAATTTAAAGGTGTCCGATGGATCTTCAGAGATCTTCTTCAAGATCAAAA
AGACCACTCCTTTAAGAAGGCTGATGGAAGCGTTCGCTAAAAGACAGGGTAAGGAAATGGACTCCTTAAG
ATTCTTGTACGACGGTATTAGCATTCAAGCTGATCAGACCCCTGAAGATTTGGACATGGAGGATAACGAT
ATTATTGAGGCTCACAGAGAACAGATTGGTGGATCCGAATTCGAGCTCCGTCGACAAGGCAACACTAACC
TATATGACCACGCTGTCACGCCAGAAATACTCTTAGAACAGTTGGCCTACGTGGATAACTTCATACCATC
TCTGGATAACGAGTTCTCTAATGTGGATTGGGGCGGCGGCGGCAACACTAACCTATATGACCACGCTGTC
ACGCCAGAAATACTCTTAGAACAGTTGGCCTACGTGGATAACTTCATACCATCTCTGGATAACGAGTTCT
CTAATGTGGATTGGTGAGGCTCTCGAGCACCACCACCACCACCACTGAGATCCGGCTGCTAACAAAGCCC
GAAAGGAAGCTGAGTTGGCTGCTGCCACCGCTGAGCAATAACTAGCATAACCCCTTGGGGCCTCTAAACG
GGTCTTGAGGGGTTTTTTGCTGAAAGGAGGAACTATATCCGGATTGGCGAATGGG
[124 nt withheld, positions 2436-2559]
C
[91 nt withheld, positions 2561-2651]
A
[49 nt withheld, positions 2653-2701]
CCTTTGACGTTGGAGTCCACGTTCTTT
[37 nt withheld, positions 2729-2765]
ACCCTATCTCGGTCTATTCTTTTGATTTATAAGGGATTTTGCCGATTTCGGCCTATTGGTTAAAAAATGA
GCTGATTTAACAAAAATTTAACGCGAATTTTAACAAAATATTAACGCTTACAATTTAGGTGGCACTTTTC
GGGGAAATGTGCGCGGAACCCCTATTTGTTTATTTTTCTAAATACATTCAAATATGTATCCGCTCATGAA
TTAATTCTTAGAAAAACTCATCGAGCATCAAATGAAACTGCAATTTATTCATATCAGGATTATCAATACC
ATATTTTTGAAAAAGCCGTTTCTGTAATGAAGGAGAAAACTCACCGAGGCAGTTCCATAGGATGGCAAGA
TCCTGGTATCGGTCTGCGATTCCGACTCGTCCAACATCAATACAACCTATTAATTTCCCCTCGTCAAAAA
TAAGGTTATCAAGTGAGAAATCACCATGAGTGACGACTGAATCCGGTGAGAATGGCAAAAGTTTATGCAT
TTCTTTCCAGACTTGTTCAACAGGCCAGCCATTACGCTCGTCATCAAAATCACTCGCATCAACCAAACCG
TTATTCATTCGTGATTGCGCCTGAGCGAGACGAAATACGCGATCGCTGTTAAAAGGACAATTACAAACAG
GAATCGAATGCAACCGGCGCAGGAACACTGCCAGCGCATCAACAATATTTTCACCTGAATCAGGATATTC
TTCTAATACCTGGAATGCTGTTTTCCCGGGGATCGCAGTGGTGAGTAACCATGCATCATCAGGAGTACGG
ATAAAATGCTTGATGGTCGGAAGAGGCATAAATTCCGTCAGCCAGTTTAGTCTGACCATCTCATCTGTAA
CATCATTGGCAACGCTACCTTTGCCATGTTTCAGAAACAACTCTGGCGCATCGGGCTTCCCATACAATCG
ATAGATTGTCGCACCTGATTGCCCGACATTATCGCGAGCCCATTTATACCCATATAAATCAGCATCCATG
TTGGAATTTAATCGCGGCCTAGAGCAAGACGTTTCCCGTTGAATATGGCTCATAACACCCCTTGTATTAC
TGTTTATGTAAGCAGACAGTTTTATTGTTCATGACCAAAATCCCTTAACGTGAGTTTTCGTTCCACTGAG
CGTCAGACCCCGTAGAAAAGATCAAAGGATCTTCTTGAGATCCTTTTTTTCTGCGCGTAATCTGCTGCTT
GCAAACAAAAAAACCACCGCTACCAGCGGTGGTTTGTTTGCCGGATCAAGAGCTACCAACTCTTTTTCCG
AAGGTAACTGGCTTCAGCAGAGCGCAGATACCAAATACTGTCCTTCTAGTGTAGCCGTAGTTAGGCCACC
ACTTCAAGAACTCTGTAGCACCGCCTACATACCTCGCTCTGCTAATCCTGTTACCAGTGGCTGCTGCCAG
TGGCGATAAGTCGTGTCTTACCGGGTTGGACTCAAGACGATAGTTACCGGATAAGGCGCAGCGGTCGGGC
TGAACGGGGGGTTCGTGCACACAGCCCAGCTTGGAGCGAACGACCTACACCGAACTGAGATACCTACAGC
GTGAGCTATGAGAAAGCGCCACGCTTCCCGAAGGGAGAAAGGCGGACAGGTATCCGGTAAGCGGCAGGGT
CGGAACAGGAGAGCGCACGAGGGAGCTTCCAGGGGGAAACGCCTGGTATCTTTATAGTCCTGTCGGGTTT
CGCCACCTCTGACTTGAGCGTCGATTTTTGTGATGCTCGTCAGGGGGGCGGAGCCTATGGAAAAACGCCA
GCAACGCGGCCTTTTTACGGTTCCTGGCCTTTTGCTGGCCTTTTGCTCACATGTTCTTTCCTGCGTTATC
CCCTGATTCTGTGGATAACCGTATTACCGCCTTTGAGTGAGCTGATACCGCTCGCCGCAGCCGAACGACC
GAGCGCAGCGAGTCAGTGAGCGAGGAAGCGGAAGAGCGCCTGATGCGGTATTTTCTCCTTACGCATCTGT
GCGGTATTTCACACCGCAATGGTGCACTCTCAGTACAATCTGCTCTGATGCCGCATAGTTAAGCCAGTAT
ACACTCCGCTATCGCTACGTGACTGGGTCATGGCTGCGCCCCGACACCCGCCAACACCCGCTGACGCGCC
CTGACGGGCTTGTCTGCTCCCGGCATCCGCTTACAGACAAGCTGTGACCGTCTCCGGGAGCTGCATGTGT
CAGAGGTTTTCACCGTCATCACCGAAACGCGCGAGGCAGCTGCGGTAAAGCTCATCAGCGTGGTCGTGAA
GCGATTCACAGATGTCTGCCTGTTCATCCGCGTCCAGCTCGTTGAGTTTCTCCAGAAGCGTTAATGTCTG
GCTTCTGATAAAGCGGGCCATGTTAAGGGCGGTTTTTTCCTGTTTGGTCACTGATGCCTCCGTGTAAGGG
GGATTTCTGTTCATGGGGGTAATGATACCGATGAAACGAGAGAGGATGCTCACGATACGGGTTACTGATG
ATGAACATGCCCGGTTACTGGAACGTTGTGAGGGTAAACAACTGGCGGTATGGATGCGGCGGGACCAGAG
AAAAATCACTCAGGGTCAATGCCAGCGCTTCGTTAATACAGATGTAGGTGTTCCACAGGGTAGCCAGCAG
CATCCTGCGATGCAGATCCGGAACATAATGGTGCAGGGCGCTGACTTCCGCGTTTCCAGACTTTACGAAA
CACGGAAACCGAAGACCATTCATGTTGTTGCTCAGGTCGCAGACGTTTTGCAGCAGCAGTCGCTTCACGT
TCGCTCGCGTATCGGTGATTCATTCTGCTAACCAGTAAGGCAACCCCGCCAGCCTAGCCGGGTCCTCAAC
GACAGGAGCACGATCATGCGCACCCGTGGGGCCGCCATGCCGGCGATAATGGCCTGCTTCTCGCCGAAAC
GTTTGGTGGCGGGACCAGTGACGAAGGCTTGAGCGAGGGCGTGCAAGATTCCGAATACCGCAAGCGACAG
GCCGATCATCGTCGCGCTCCAGCGAAAGCGGTCCTCGCCGAAAATGACCCAGAGCGCTGCCGGCACCTGT
CCTACGAGTTGCATGATAAAGAAGACAGTCATAAGTGCGGCGACGATAGTCATGCCCCGCGCCCACCGGA
AGGAGCTGACTGGGTTGAAGGCTCTCAAGGGCATCGGTCGAGATCCCGGTG
Features (pLannotate 1.2.2; 23 found; start..end, strand, type, name):
      5..26      -  protein_bind   CAP binding site: CAP binding activates transcription in the presence of cAMP. E. coli catabolite activator protein
     39..1121    -  CDS            lacI: lac repressor; lacI; The lac repressor binds to the lac operator to inhibit transcription in E. coli. This inhibition can be relieved by adding lactose or isopropyl-β-D-thiogalactopyranoside (IPTG).
   1122..1199    -  promoter       lacI promoter: lacI
   1207..1486    -  CDS            TcR (fragment): tetracycline efflux protein; tet; confers resistance to tetracycline
   1508..1526    +  promoter       T7 promoter: promoter for bacteriophage T7 RNA polymerase
   1527..1551    +  protein_bind   lac operator: The lac repressor binds to the lac operator to inhibit transcription in E. coli. This inhibition can be relieved by adding lactose or isopropyl-β-D-thiogalactopyranoside (IPTG). lac repressor encoded by lacI
   1566..1588    +  RBS            RBS: efficient ribosome binding site from bacteriophage T7 gene 10 (Olins and Rangwala, 1989)
   1604..1645    +  CDS            AviTag™ (fragment): peptide tag that allows for enzymatic biotinylation
   1652..1668    +  CDS            capTEV™ (fragment): composite tag for in vivo biotinylation, TEV protease cleavage, and 6xHis tagging
   1679..1696    +  CDS            thrombin site: thrombin recognition and cleavage site
   1700..1992    +  CDS            SUMO (fragment): cleavable ubiquitin-like protein tag; S. cerevisiae SMT3 (truncated)
   2015..2131    +  CDS            MET4 (fragment): MET4_YEAST - Experimental evidence at protein level: Swiss-Prot protein existence level 1. Positive trans-acting factor capable of stimulating the transcription of the MET genes from the methionine biosynthetic pathway. MET4, MET28 and CBF1 are required for full induction of MET25 and MET16 gene transcription. MET4 controls as well the derepression of MET6. Required for the transcription of genes necessary for sulfur amino acid biosynthesis. Involved in the transcription activation of MET28 and MET30. Required for MET3 gene expression via assembly of the MET4-MET28-MET31 and MET4-MET28-MET32 c
   2268..2285    +  CDS            9xHis (fragment): 9xHis affinity tag
   2295..2344    +  CDS            SET1 (fragment): solubility-enhancement tag derived from T7 phage gene 10B
   2352..2399    +  terminator     T7 terminator: transcription terminator for bacteriophage T7 RNA polymerase
   2436..2864    +  rep_origin     f1 ori (sequence partly withheld): f1 bacteriophage origin of replication; arrow indicates direction of (+) strand synthesis
   2917..2974    +  promoter       AmpR promoter (fragment): bla
   2983..3798    -  CDS            KanR: aminoglycoside phosphotransferase; aph(3')-Ia; confers resistance to kanamycin in bacteria or G418 (Geneticin®) in eukaryotes
   3920..4508    +  rep_origin     ori: high-copy-number ColE1/pMB1/pBR322/pUC origin of replication
   4694..4833    -  misc_feature   bom: basis of mobility region from pBR322
   4935..5126    -  CDS            rop: Rop protein, which maintains plasmids at low copy number; rop
   5143..5523    +  CDS            YPB1_ECOLX: Protein predicted: Swiss-Prot protein existence level 4. From Escherichia coli.
   5595..5886    -  CDS            TcR (fragment): tetracycline efflux protein; tet; confers resistance to tetracycline
