[The description below was written by a language model from this plasmid's Addgene catalogue record and pLannotate feature annotations shown in this document.]
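Description:
UIMLx2 is a bacterial expression plasmid built on the pET28(a) backbone that produces a recombinant affinity probe for K48-linked polyubiquitin, based on the ubiquitin interacting motif-like (UIML) domain of the Saccharomyces cerevisiae transcription factor Met4. The plasmid is about 5.9 kb and carries the usual pET elements: a pBR322-type origin with the bom and rop regions, an f1 origin, and a kanamycin resistance gene for selection. A lacI gene with its own promoter supplies the repressor. The short tetracycline-resistance, SET1 and AmpR promoter fragments in the annotation appear to be backbone remnants or partial matches rather than functional parts.

Expression is driven by a T7 promoter with an adjacent lac operator and the T7 gene 10 ribosome binding site, so transcription requires a host supplying T7 RNA polymerase and is inducible with IPTG. The open reading frame begins with an AviTag, followed by a His tag, a thrombin cleavage site and yeast Smt3 (SUMO), matching the catalogued Avi-6xHis-Smt3 fusion. It continues into the 252 bp Met4 UIML insert, cloned between SalI and XhoI sites. The annotation recognises only about 117 bp as MET4. The name suggests a tandem duplication of the motif, but the record does not spell out this arrangement. A further His-tag match lies downstream, before the T7 terminator.

The AviTag allows site-specific enzymatic biotinylation by BirA, and the record recommends an expression host that co-expresses this ligase. The resulting biotinylated, His-tagged protein is intended as a reagent for detecting or capturing K48-ubiquitylated proteins.
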