Addgene plasmid #174888: UIMLx2
Purpose: UIMLx2 ubiquitin probe for K48 ubiquitylated proteins
Depositing lab: Peter Kaiser. Depositing organization: University of California, Irvine. Publication: The Ubiquitin Interacting Motif-Like Domain of Met4 Selectively Binds K48 Polyubiquitin Chains. Villamil M, Xiao W, Yu C, Huang L, Xu P, Kaiser P. Mol Cell Proteomics. 2022 Jan;21(1):100175. doi: 10.1016/j.mcpro.2021.100175. Epub 2021 Nov 9. PubMed 34763062.
Backbone
  Vector backbone: pet28(a)
  Vector type: Bacterial Expression
Growth in bacteria
  Bacterial resistance: Kanamycin, 50 μg/mL
  Growth temperature: 37°C
  Growth strain: DH5alpha
  Growth instructions: BL21(DE3) with the pBirAcm plasmid encoding BirA should be used for expression
  Copy number: Unknown
Gene/Insert
  Gene/Insert name: Met4 UIML
  Species: S. cerevisiae (budding yeast)
  Insert size (bp): 252
  Tag / fusion protein: Avi-6xHis-Smt3
  Cloning method: Restriction Enzyme; 5′ cloning site salI (not destroyed); 3′ cloning site xhoI (not destroyed)
  Sequencing primers: 5′ tcc gaa ttc gag ctc cgt cga caa ggc aac act aaccta; 3′ gctcgagagccgccccaatccacatt
Terms and licenses: Academic/Nonprofit Terms; Industry Terms: Not Available to Industry
How to cite: UIMLx2 was a gift from Peter Kaiser (Addgene plasmid # 174888 ; http://n2t.net/addgene:174888 ; RRID:Addgene_174888)
