>Addgene plasmid #174888 | UIMLx2 | depositor partial sequence | sequence record 339248 | Avi-tag-6xHis-Smt3-UIMLx2
ATGGGCGGTCTGAACGACATCTTCGAGGCTCAGAAAATCGAATGGCACGAAAGCAGCCATCATCATCATC
ATCACAGCAGCGGCCTGGTGCCGCGCGGCAGCCATATGTCGGACTCAGAAGTCAATCAAGAAGCTAAGCC
AGAGGTCAAGCCAGAAGTCAAGCCTGAGACTCACATCAATTTAAAGGTGTCCGATGGATCTTCAGAGATC
TTCTTCAAGATCAAAAAGACCACTCCTTTAAGAAGGCTGATGGAAGCGTTCGCTAAAAGACAGGGTAAGG
AAATGGACTCCTTAAGATTCTTGTACGACGGTATTAGCATTCAAGCTGATCAGACCCCTGAAGATTTGGA
CATGGAGGATAACGATATTATTGAGGCTCACAGAGAACAGATTGGTGGATCCGAATTCGAGCTCCGTCGA
CAAGGCAACACTAACCTATATGACCACGCTGTCACGCCAGAAATACTCTTAGAACAGTTGGCCTACGTGG
ATAACTTCATACCATCTCTGGATAACGAGTTCTCTAATGTGGATTGGGGCGGCGGCGGCAACACTAACCT
ATATGACCACGCTGTCACGCCAGAAATACTCTTAGAACAGTTGGCCTACGTGGATAACTTCATACCATCT
CTGGATAACGAGTTCTCTAATGTGGATTGGTGA
